Addgene plasmid #209400: pGG-GFP-TurboID-3XNLS
Purpose: Transiently expressing and visualizating the subcellular localization of TurboID fused with 3X nuclear localization signal (NLS) in planta
Depositing lab: Rosa Lozano-Durán. Depositing organization: Center for Plant Molecular Biology (ZMBP). Publication: The Ti-TAN plasmid toolbox for TurboID-based proximity labeling assays in Nicotiana benthamiana. Tan H, Zhou Y, Dinius E, Lozano-Duran R. J Integr Plant Biol. 2024 Jan 31. doi: 10.1111/jipb.13610. PubMed 38294100.
Backbone
  Vector backbone: LII alpha F1-2
  Backbone manufacturer: Parniske lab
  Vector type: Plant Expression
Growth in bacteria
  Bacterial resistance: Spectinomycin, 50 μg/mL
  Growth temperature: 37°C
  Growth strain: DH5alpha
  Copy number: High Copy
Gene/Insert
  Gene/Insert name: 3XHA-TurboID-3XNLS
  Species: (TurboID) BirA from E. coli; NLS is from simian virus 40 (SV40) large T antigen .
  Promoter: Cauliflower mosaic virus (CaMV) 35S promoter
  Tag / fusion protein: GFP (N terminal on insert)
  Cloning method: Unknown
  Sequencing primers: 5′ 35S promoter; 3′ ACCGCGCGCGATAATTTAT
Terms and licenses: Academic/Nonprofit Terms; Industry Terms: Not Available to Industry
Depositor comments: 3XHA-TurboID sequence was amplified from 3xHA-TurboID-NLS_pCDNA3 (Addgene#107171).
How to cite: pGG-GFP-TurboID-3XNLS was a gift from Rosa Lozano-Durán (Addgene plasmid # 209400 ; http://n2t.net/addgene:209400 ; RRID:Addgene_209400)
