[The description below was written by a language model from this plasmid's Addgene catalogue record and pLannotate feature annotations shown in this document.]
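Description:
pGG-GFP-TurboID-3XNLS is a plant expression binary vector of about 8.4 kb built on the LII alpha F1-2 backbone. It is designed for transient expression in planta, with Nicotiana benthamiana as the system named in the associated toolbox. The backbone carries a high-copy ColE1/pUC-type origin for propagation in E. coli. It also carries the pVS1 replication module (oriV, RepA and the StaA stability protein), the standard arrangement that allows a binary plasmid to be maintained in Agrobacterium. Selection in bacteria is by spectinomycin, conferred by the aadA aminoglycoside adenylyltransferase gene. The short Pc promoter, gentamicin acetyltransferase and incP oriV matches in the annotation are only fragments and are probably remnants flanking the resistance cassette.

Between the nopaline-type left and right T-DNA border repeats lies a single expression unit. The CaMV 35S promoter drives a GFP coding sequence (annotated as the yEGFP variant) fused to the N terminus of 3XHA-TurboID-3XNLS, and the unit ends with the NOS terminator and polyadenylation signal. TurboID is an engineered, highly active variant of the E. coli biotin ligase BirA used for proximity labelling. The three copies of the SV40 large T antigen nuclear localization signal direct the fusion to the nucleus. The HA tags and the NLS repeats are listed in the catalogue entry but are not individually annotated in the feature table, although unannotated gaps on either side of TurboID are consistent with their presence. No plant selectable marker is annotated within the T-DNA, which fits the transient use.

The stated purpose is to express nuclear-targeted TurboID transiently and to visualize its subcellular localization through the GFP fusion.
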