Features (pLannotate 1.2.2; 14 found; start..end, strand, type, name):
    184..207     +  promoter       Pc promoter (fragment): intI1 (promoter lies within the coding sequence); class 1 integron promoter
    383..439     +  CDS            GmR (fragment): gentamycin acetyltransferase; aacC1; confers resistance to gentamycin
    450..1237    +  CDS            SmR (fragment): aminoglycoside adenylyltransferase (Murphy, 1985); aadA; confers resistance to spectinomycin and streptomycin
   1482..1542    -  rep_origin     oriV (fragment): incP origin of replication
   1748..1942    -  rep_origin     pVS1 oriV: origin of replication for the Pseudomonas plasmid pVS1 (Heeb et al., 2000)
   2008..3081    -  CDS            pVS1 RepA: replication protein from the Pseudomonas plasmid pVS1 (Heeb et al., 2000)
   3510..4139    -  CDS            pVS1 StaA: stability protein from the Pseudomonas plasmid pVS1 (Heeb et al., 2000)
   4403..4427    +  misc_feature   LB T-DNA repeat: left border repeat from nopaline C58 T-DNA
   4996..5337    +  promoter       CaMV 35S promoter: strong constitutive promoter from cauliflower mosaic virus
   5352..6068    +  CDS            yEGFP: yEGFP is a fluorescent protein published in 1997.
   6216..7172    +  CDS            TurboID: mutant of the E. coli biotin ligase BioID engineered for improved catalytic efficiency (Branon et al., 2018)
   7293..7545    +  terminator     NOS terminator: nopaline synthase terminator and poly(A) signal
   7606..7630    +  misc_feature   RB T-DNA repeat: right border repeat from nopaline C58 T-DNA
   7753..8341    -  rep_origin     ori: high-copy-number ColE1/pMB1/pBR322/pUC origin of replication
>Addgene plasmid #209400 | pGG-GFP-TurboID-3XNLS | addgene full sequence | sequence record 418442 | Addgene NGS Result
GAAAACTCACGTTAAGGGATTTTGGTCATGAGATTATCAAAAAGGATCTTCACCTAGATCATCGGAAGAA
CGGCAACTAAGCTGCCGGGTTTGAAACACGGATGATCTCGCGGAGGGTAGCATGTTGATTGTAACGATGA
CAGAGCGTTGCTGCCTGTGATCAATTCGGGCACGAACCCAGTGGACATAAGCCTGTTCGGTTCGTAAGCT
GTAATGCAAGTAGCGTATGCGCTCACGCAACTGGTCCAGAACCTTGACCGAACGCAGCGGTGGTAACGGC
GCAGTGGCGGTTTTCATGGCTTGTTATGACTGTTTTTTTGGGGTACAGTCTATGCCTCGGGCATCCAAGC
AGCAAGCGCGTTACGCCGTGGGTCGATGTTTGATGTTATGGAGCAGCAACGATGTTACGCAGCAGGGCAG
TCGCCCTAAAACAAAGTTAAACATCATGGGGGAAGCGGTGATCGCCGAAGTATCGACTCAACTATCAGAG
GTAGTTGGCGTCATCGAGCGCCATCTCGAACCGACGTTGCTGGCCGTACATTTGTACGGCTCCGCAGTGG
ATGGCGGCCTGAAGCCACACAGTGATATTGATTTGCTGGTTACGGTGACCGTAAGGCTTGATGAAACAAC
GCGGCGAGCTTTGATCAACGACCTTTTGGAAACTTCGGCTTCCCCTGGAGAGAGCGAGATTCTCCGCGCT
GTAGAAGTCACCATTGTTGTGCACGACGACATCATTCCGTGGCGTTATCCAGCTAAGCGCGAACTGCAAT
TTGGAGAATGGCAGCGCAATGACATTCTTGCAGGTATCTTCGAGCCAGCCACGATCGACATTGATCTGGC
TATCTTGCTGACAAAAGCAAGAGAACATAGCGTTGCCTTGGTAGGTCCAGCGGCGGAGGAACTCTTTGAT
CCGGTTCCTGAACAGGATCTATTTGAGGCGCTAAATGAAACCTTAACGCTATGGAACTCGCCGCCCGACT
GGGCTGGCGATGAGCGAAATGTAGTGCTTACGTTGTCCCGCATTTGGTACAGCGCAGTAACCGGCAAAAT
CGCGCCGAAGGATGTCGCTGCCGACTGGGCAATGGAGCGCCTGCCGGCCCAGTATCAGCCCGTCATACTT
GAAGCTAGACAGGCTTATCTTGGACAAGAAGAAGATCGCTTGGCCTCGCGCGCAGATCAGTTGGAAGAAT
TTGTCCACTACGTGAAAGGCGAGATCACCAAGGTAGTCGGCAAATAATGTCTAGCTAGAAATTCGTTCAA
GCCGACGCCGCTTCGCGGCGCGGCTTAACTCAAGCGTTAGATGCACTAAGCACATAATTGCTCACAGCCA
AACTATCAGGTCAAGTCTGCTTTTATTATTTTTAAGCGTGCATAATAAGCCCTACACAAATTGGGAGATA
TATCATGCATGACCAAAATCCCTTAACGTGAGTTTTCGTTCCACTGAGCGTCAGACCCCGTAGAAAAGAT
CAAAGGATCTTCTGCCATTTTTGGGGTGAGGCCGTTCGCGGCCGAGGGGCGCAGCCCCTGGGGGGATGGG
AGCTCGGTGCCTTGATGTGGGCGCCGGCGGTCGAGTGGCGACGGCGCGGCTTGTCCGCGCCCTGGTAGAT
TGCCTGGCCGTAGGCCAGCCATTTTTGAGCGGCCAGCGGCCGCGATAGGCCGACGCGAAGCGGCGGGGCG
TAGGGAGCGCAGCGACCGAAGGGTAGGCGCTTTTTGCAGCTCTTCGGCTGTGCGCTGGCCAGACAGTTAT
GCACAGGCCAGGCGGGTTTTAAGAGTTTTAATAAGTTTTAAAGAGTTTTAGGCGGAAAAATCGCCTTTTT
TCTCTTTTATATCAGTCACTTACATGTGTGACCGGTTCCCAATGTACGGCTTTGGGTTCCCAATGTACGG
GTTCCGGTTCCCAATGTACGGCTTTGGGTTCCCAATGTACGTGCTATCCACAGGAAAGAAGCTTTTTCGA
CCTTTTTCCCCTGCTAGGGCAATTTGCCCTAGCATCTGCTCCGTACATTAGGAACCGGCGGATGCTTCGC
CCTCGATCAGGTTGCGGTAGCGCATGACTAGGATCGGGCCAGCCTGCCCCGCCTCCTCCTTCAAATCGTA
CTCCGGCAGGTCATTTGACCCGATCAGCTTGCGCACGGTGAAACAGAACTTCTTGAACTCTCCGGCGCTG
CCACTGCGTTCGTAGATCGTCTTGAACAACCATCTGGCTTCTGCCTTGCCTGCGGCGCGGCGTGCCAGGC
GGTAGAGAAAACGGCCGATGCCGGGATCGATCAAAAAGTAATCGGGGTGAACCGTCAGCACGTCCGGGTT
CTTGCCTTCTGTGATCTCGCGGTACATCCAATCAGCTAGCTCGATCTCGATGTACTCCGGCCGCCCGGTT
TCGCTCTTTACGATCTTGTAGCGGCTAATCAAGGCTTCACCCTCGGATACCGTCACCAGGCGGCCGTTCT
TGGCCTTCTTCGTACGCTGCATGGCAACGTGCGTGGTGTTTAACCGAATGCAGGTTTCTACCAGGTCGTC
TTTCTGCTTTCCGCCATCGGCTCGCCGGCAGAACTTGAGTACGTCCGCAACGTGTGGACGGAACACGCGG
CCGGGCTTGTCTCCCTTCCCTTCCCGGTATCGGTTCATGGATTCGGTTAGATGGGAAACCGCCATCAGTA
CCAGGTCGTAATCCCACACACTGGCCATGCCGGCCGGCCCTGCGGAAACCTCTACGTGCCCGTCTGGAAG
CTCGTAGCGGATCACCTCGCCAGCTCGTCGGTCACGCTTCGACAGACGGAAAACGGCCACGTCCATGATG
CTGCGACTATCGCGGGTGCCCACGTCATAGAGCATCGGAACGAAAAAATCTGGTTGCTCGTCGCCCTTGG
GCGGCTTCCTAATCGACGACGCACCGGCTGCCGGCGGTTGCCGGGATTCTTTGCGGATTCGATCAGCGGC
CGCTTGCCACGATTCACCGGGGCGTGCTTCTGCCTCGATGCGTTGCCGCTGGGCGGCCTGCGCGGCCTTC
AACTTCTCCACCAGGTCATCACCCAGCGCCGCGCCGATTTGTACCGGGCCGGATGGTTTGCGACCGCTCA
CGCCGATTCCTCGGGCTTGGGGGTTCCAGTGCCATTGCAGGGCCGGCAGACAACCCAGCCGCTTACGCCT
GGCCAACCGCCCGTTCCTCCACACATGGGGCATTCCACGGCGTCGGTGCCTGGTTGTTCTTGATTTTCCA
TGCCGCCTCCTTTAGCCGCTAAAATTCATCTACTCATTTATTCATTTGCTCATTTACTCTGGTAGCTGCG
CGATGTATTCAGATAGCAGCTCGGTAATGGTCTTGCCTTGGCGTACCGCGTACATCTTCAGCTTGGTGTG
ATCCTCCGCCGGCAACTGAAAGTTGACCCGCTTCATGGCTGGCGTGTCTGCCAGGCTGGCCAACGTTGCA
GCCTTGCTGCTGCGTGCGCTCGGACGGCCGGCACTTAGCGTGTTTGTGCTTTTGCTCATTTTCTCTTTAC
CTCATTAACTCAAATGAGTTTTGATTTAATTTCAGCGGCCAGCGCCTGGACCTCGCGGGCAGCGTCGCCC
TCGGGTTCTGATTCAAGAACGGTTGTGCCGGCGGCGGCAGTGCCTGGGTAGCTCACGCGCTGCGTGATAC
GGGACTCAAGAATGGGCAGCTCGTACCCGGCCAGCGCCTCGGCAACCTCACCGCCGATGCGCGTGCCTTT
GATCGCCCGCGACACGACAAAGGCCGCTTGTAGCCTTCCATCCGTGACCTCAATGCGCTGCTTAACCAGC
TCCACCAGGTCGGCGGTGGCCCATATGTCGTAAGGGCTTGGCTGCACCGGAATCAGCACGAAGTCGGCTG
CCTTGATCGCGGACACAGCCAAGTCCGCCGCCTGGGGCGCTCCGTCGATCACTACGAAGTCGCGCCGGCC
GATGGCCTTCACGTCGCGGTCAATCGTCGGGCGGTCGATGCCGACAACGGTTAGCGGTTGATCTTCCCGC
ACGGCCGCCCAATCGCGGGCACTGCCCTGGGGATCGGAATCGACTAACAGAACATCGGCCCCGGCGAGTT
GCAGGGCGCGGGCTAGATGGGTTGCGATGGTCGTCTTGCCTGACCCGCCTTTCTGGTTAAGTACAGCGAT
AACCTTCATGCGTTCCCCTTGCGTATTTGTTTATTTACTCATCGCATCATATACGCAGCGACCGCATGAC
GCAAGCTGTTTTACTCAAATACACATCACCTTTTTAGACGGCGGCGCTCGGTTTCTTCAGCGGCCAAGCT
GGCCGGCCAGGCCGCCAGCTTGGCATCAGACAAACCGGCCAGGATTTCATGCAGCCGCACGGCTGATGGG
CTGCCTGTATCGAGTGGTGATTTTGTGCCGAGCTGCCGGTCGGGGAGCTGTTGGCTGGCTGGTGGCAGGA
TATATTGTGGTGTAAACAAATTGACGCTTAGACAACTTAATAACACATTGCGGACGTTTTTAATGTACTG
GGGTGGATTACGGAAGACAATACGGCGGAGATTAGCCTTTTCAATTTCAGAAAGAATGCTAACCCACAGA
TGGTTAGAGAGGCTTACGCAGCACGACTCATCAAGACGATCTACCCGAGCAATAATCTCCAGGAAATCAA
ATACCTTCCCAAGAAGGTTAAAGATGCAGTCAAAAGATTCAGGACTAACTGCATCAAGAACACAGAGAAA
GATATATTTCTCAAGATCAGAAGTACTATTCCAGTATGGACGATTCAAGGCTTGCTTCACAAACCAAGGC
AAGTAATAGAGATTGGAGTCTCTAAAAAGGTAGTTCCCACTGAATCAAAGGCCATGGAGTCAAAGATTCA
AATAGAGGACCTAACAGAACTCGCCGTAAAGACTGGCGAACAGTTCATACAGAGTCTCTTACGACTCAAT
GACAAGAAGAAAATCTTCGTCAACATGGTGGAGCACGACACACTTGTCTACTCCAAAAATATCAAAGATA
CAGTCTCAGAAGAGCAAAGGGCAATTGAGACTTTTCAACAAAGGGTAATATCCGGAAACCTCCTCGGATT
CCATTGCCCAGCTATCTGTCACTTTATTGTGAAGATAGTGGAAAAGGAAGGTGGCTCCTACAAATGCCAT
CATTGCGATAAAGGAAAGGCCATCGTTGAAGATGCCTCTGCCGACAGTGGTCCCAAAGATGGACCCCCAC
CCACGAGGAGCATCGTGGAAAAAGAACACGTTCCAACCACGACTTCAAAGCAAGTGGATTGATGTGATAT
CTCCACTGACGTAAGGGATGACGCACAATCCCACTATCCTTCGCAAGACCCTTCCTCTATATAAGGAAGT
TCATTTCATTTGGAGAGAACACGTCTGAACAATGGTGAGCAAGGGCGAGGAGCTGTTCACCGGGGTGGTG
CCCATCCTGGTCGAGCTGGACGGCGACGTAAACGGCCACAAGTTCAGCGTGTCCGGCGAGGGCGAGGGCG
ATGCCACCTACGGCAAGCTGACCCTGAAGTTCATCTGCACCACCGGCAAGCTGCCCGTGCCCTGGCCCAC
CCTCGTGACCACCTTCACCTACGGCGTGCAGTGCTTCAGCCGCTACCCCGACCACATGAAGCAGCACGAC
TTCTTCAAGTCCGCCATGCCCGAAGGCTACGTCCAGGAGCGCACCATCTTCTTCAAGGACGACGGCAACT
ACAAGACCCGCGCCGAGGTGAAGTTCGAGGGCGACACCCTGGTGAACCGCATCGAGCTGAAGGGCATCGA
CTTCAAGGAGGACGGCAACATCCTGGGGCACAAGCTGGAGTACAACTACAACAGCCACAACGTCTATATC
ATGGCCGACAAGCAGAAGAACGGCATCAAGGTGAACTTCAAGATCCGCCACAACATCGAGGACGGCAGCG
TGCAGCTCGCCGACCACTACCAGCAGAACACCCCCATCGGCGACGGCCCCGTGCTGCTGCCCGACAACCA
CTACCTGAGCACCCAGTCCGCCCTGAGCAAAGACCCCAACGAGAAGCGCGATCACATGGTCCTGCTGGAG
TTCGTGACCGCCGCCGGGATCACTCACGGCATGGACGAGCTGTACAAGGGTGGAGGAGGTTCTGGAGGCG
GTGGAAGTGGTGGCGGAGGTAGCGGCACCATGTACCCGTATGATGTTCCGGATTACGCTGGCTATCCCTA
CGACGTGCCCGACTATGCCGGGTACCCCTATGACGTCCCAGACTACGCAGCTAGCAAAGACAATACTGTG
CCTCTGAAGCTGATCGCTCTCCTGGCTAATGGCGAGTTCCATAGTGGCGAACAGCTGGGAGAAACCCTGG
GCATGTCCAGGGCCGCTATCAACAAGCACATTCAGACTCTGCGCGACTGGGGCGTGGACGTGTTCACCGT
GCCCGGAAAGGGCTACTCTCTGCCCGAGCCTATCCCGCTGCTGAACGCTAAACAGATTCTGGGACAGCTG
GACGGCGGGAGCGTGGCAGTCCTGCCTGTGGTCGACTCCACCAATCAGTACCTGCTGGATCGAATCGGCG
AGCTGAAGAGTGGGGATGCTTGCATTGCAGAATATCAGCAGGCAGGGAGAGGAAGCAGAGGGAGGAAATG
GTTCTCTCCTTTTGGAGCTAACCTGTACCTGAGTATGTTTTGGCGCCTGAAGCGGGGACCAGCAGCAATC
GGCCTGGGCCCGGTCATCGGAATTGTCATGGCAGAAGCGCTGCGAAAGCTGGGAGCAGACAAGGTGCGAG
TCAAATGGCCCAATGACCTGTATCTGCAGGATAGAAAGCTGGCAGGCATCCTGGTGGAGCTGGCCGGAAT
AACAGGCGATGCTGCACAGATCGTCATTGGCGCCGGGATTAACGTGGCTATGAGGCGCGTGGAGGAAAGC
GTGGTCAATCAGGGCTGGATCACACTGCAGGAAGCAGGGATTAACCTGGACAGGAATACTCTGGCCGCTA
CGCTGATCCGAGAGCTGCGGGCAGCCCTGGAACTGTTCGAGCAGGAAGGCCTGGCTCCATATCTGCCACG
GTGGGAGAAGCTGGATAACTTCATCAATAGACCCGTGAAGCTGATCATTGGGGACAAAGAGATTTTCGGG
ATTAGCCGGGGGATTGATAAACAGGGAGCCCTGCTGCTGGAACAGGACGGAGTTATCAAACCCTGGATGG
GCGGAGAAATCAGTCTGCGGTCTGCCGAAAAGGAATTCAGCAGGGCCGACCCCAAGAAGAAGAGGAAGGT
GGACCCCAAGAAGAAGAGGAAGGTGGACCCCAAGAAGAAGAGGAAGGTGTGAAAGGGCTAAGACCTAAGC
TAGCCTAGAATCGATCGTTCAAACATTTGGCAATAAAGTTTCTTAAGATTGAATCCTGTTGCCGGTCTTG
CGATGATTATCATATAATTTCTGTTGAATTACGTTAAGCATGTAATAATTAACATGTAATGCATGACGTT
ATTTATGAGATGGGTTTTTATGATTAGAGTCCCGCAATTATACATTTAATACGCGATAGAAAACAAAATA
TAGCGCGCAAACTAGGATAAATTATCGCGCGCGGTGTCATCTATGTTACTAGATCTGAGTGACCTAAGCT
AGCCTAGTGTCGGGCTTGTCTTCTCTGGTTTAAACTATCAGTGTTTGACAGGATATATTGGCGGGTAAAC
CTAAGAGAAAAGAGCGTTTATTAGAATAATCGGATATTTAAAAGGGCGTGAAAAGGTTTATCCGTTCGTC
CATTTGTATGTGCCAACCACAGGAACCGTAAAAAGGCCGCGTTGCTGGCGTTTTTCCATAGGCTCCGCCC
CCCTGACGAGCATCACAAAAATCGACGCTCAAGTCAGAGGTGGCGAAACCCGACAGGACTATAAAGATAC
CAGGCGTTTCCCCCTGGAAGCTCCCTCGTGCGCTCTCCTGTTCCGACCCTGCCGCTTACCGGATACCTGT
CCGCCTTTCTCCCTTCGGGAAGCGTGGCGCTTTCTCATAGCTCACGCTGTAGGTATCTCAGTTCGGTGTA
GGTCGTTCGCTCCAAGCTGGGCTGTGTGCACGAACCCCCCGTTCAGCCCGACCGCTGCGCCTTATCCGGT
AACTATCGTCTTGAGTCCAACCCGGTAAGACACGACTTATCGCCACTGGCAGCAGCCACTGGTAACAGGA
TTAGCAGAGCGAGGTATGTAGGCGGTGCTACAGAGTTCTTGAAGTGGTGGCCTAACTACGGCTACACTAG
AAGGACAGTATTTGGTATCTGCGCTCTGCTGAAGCCAGTTACCTTCGGAAAAAGAGTTGGTAGCTCTTGA
TCCGGCAAACAAACCACCGCTGGTAGCGGTGGTTTTTTTGTTTGCAAGCAGCAGATTACGCGCAGAAAAA
AAGGATCTCAAGAAGATCCTTTGATCTTTTCTACGGGGTCTGACGCTCAGTGGAAC
